Addgene plasmid #25038: pMIR-CDH1 wtUTR
Depositing lab: Bob Weinberg. Depositing organization: Whitehead Institute for Biomedical Research. Publication: miR-9, a MYC/MYCN-activated microRNA, regulates E-cadherin and cancer metastasis. Ma L, Young J, Prabhala H, Pan E, Mestdagh P, Muth D, Teruya-Feldstein J, Reinhardt F, Onder TT, Valastyan S, Westermann F, Speleman F, Vandesompele J, Weinberg RA. Nat Cell Biol. 2010 Mar . 12(3):247-56. 10.1038/ncb2024 PubMed 20173740.
Backbone
  Vector backbone: pMIR-report
  Backbone manufacturer: Ambion
  Backbone size w/o insert (bp): 6470
  Vector type: Mammalian Expression, Luciferase
  Selectable markers: Puromycin
Growth in bacteria
  Bacterial resistance: Ampicillin, 100 μg/mL
  Growth temperature: 37°C
  Growth strain: DH5alpha
  Copy number: High Copy
Gene/Insert
  Gene/Insert name: CDH1 3'UTR (alt name: CDH1)
  Species: H. sapiens (human)
  Insert size (bp): 819
  Entrez Gene: CDH1 (a.k.a. Arc-1, BCDS1, CD324, CDHE, ECAD, LCAM, UVO)
  Cloning method: Restriction Enzyme; 5′ cloning site SpeI (unknown if destroyed); 3′ cloning site HindIII (unknown if destroyed)
  Sequencing primers: 5′ Luc-F; 3′ M13/pUC Forward
Terms and licenses: Academic/Nonprofit Terms; Industry Terms: Not Available to Industry
Depositor comments: A partial CDH1 3'UTR (819bp) was PCR-amplified from normal human genomic DNA and cloned into the pMIR-report vector.
How to cite: pMIR-CDH1 wtUTR was a gift from Bob Weinberg (Addgene plasmid # 25038 ; http://n2t.net/addgene:25038 ; RRID:Addgene_25038)
