[The description below was written by a language model from this plasmid's Addgene catalogue record.]
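Description:
pMIR-CDH1 wtUTR is a mammalian luciferase reporter plasmid built on the commercial pMIR-report backbone (about 6.5 kb before insertion). It carries an 819 bp fragment of the human CDH1 (E-cadherin) 3' untranslated region. According to the depositor, this is a partial 3'UTR that was PCR-amplified from normal human genomic DNA and cloned between the SpeI and HindIII sites; the record does not say whether those sites survive cloning. The use of a luciferase forward primer for sequencing into the insert fits placement of the UTR fragment downstream of the luciferase coding sequence, the usual arrangement for this type of microRNA target reporter. The plasmid is propagated in E. coli as a high-copy construct under ampicillin selection, and puromycin is listed as the selectable marker for mammalian cells. The promoter driving luciferase, the origin of replication and the polyadenylation signal are not stated, and no feature table is provided.

In this design the luciferase transcript carries the CDH1 3'UTR sequence, so factors that act on that region, such as a microRNA binding a target site, reduce transcript stability or translation and lower the luciferase signal. The "wt" in the name indicates the unaltered UTR sequence, which implies comparison with a version carrying a mutated site, although no such partner construct is described here. The associated publication concerns miR-9 regulation of E-cadherin in cancer metastasis, so the plasmid is suited to transfection assays testing whether miR-9 or other regulators directly target the CDH1 3'UTR.
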