>Addgene plasmid #25038 | pMIR-CDH1 wtUTR | addgene partial sequence | sequence record 30992 | 25038 with M13pUC-fwd
GCGGCGCATACAAAAACCAACACACAGATCCAATGGAAAATAAAAGATCCTTTATTAAGCTTCAAACCAC
GGATCTTGTGTCAGAAACACATGTTGAGACTCCTCCATTCCTTCCAGAATTTTCAGAGATGAGGTAGACC
CACCTCAATCATCCTCAGCATCAGTTTGCTAAATTGCCAGGCTCAATGACAAGCTCTCCTGCCATCTCCA
AGCCCACTTTTCATAGTTCCGCTCTGTCTTTGGCTGCAGCACTTTAGGCACTATTCTAAGTCCTGGAGTA
TATCACTCTTGCTTCAGAGCTAAATAAACATTAATGAACACACTTACTCAGAACAAGTCACTGGATAGCT
GCCCATTGCAAGTTACATACTCAGGAGATGAAAGAGGGAAGCCATTAAAGGTCTTCAGAGTAGACAATAC
CTAGTCAAGATGTGGCCAGACAAAGACACAAACTTCTTACCCTAAAAGAGCCCAATAATTTCTGCATCAG
AGAACTCCTATCTTGGGCAAAGCAACTGAATTCAGGAGTGAGAGTTGATATTAAAACATGGAGGCTGGGC
ACAGCAGCTCATGCCCACAATCCCAGCACTTTGGGGGGCCAAGGCAGAAGGATTGCTTGAGGCCAGGAGT
TTAAGACCAGCTTGGGCAACATAGCAAGACCCCATCTGTACAAAAAAATAAAAAGGAGGCTGGTGGGAGA
ACTGCTTGAGCCCCAGAGTTTGAGGTTACAGTGAGCTATGATCACATCACTGCATCCCAGGCCTGGGCGA
TGGAGCGAAACTGTCTCTTAAAAAATGGCAGGGAGTTGGGGAGCTGGGCAGGTGCAGTGGCTCATGTCTG
TAATCCCAATACTCTGG
